>Addgene plasmid #11618 | pIND-STAT1-V5 | addgene partial sequence | sequence record 18586 | 11618 with BGHrev
GGCCCTCTAGACTCGACTCACCGGTACGCGTAGAATCGAGACCGAGGAGAGGGTTAGGGATAGGCTTACC
TTCGAATGGGTGACCTCGAAGCTCGCCCTTTACTGTGTTCATCATACTGTCGAATTCTACAGAGCCCACT
ATCCGAGACACCTCGTCAAACTCCTCAGGAGACATGGGGAGCAGGTTGTCTGTGGTCCGAAGTCTAGAAG
GGTGAACTTCGGACACAGAAATCAACTCAGTCTTGATATATCCAGTTCCTTTAGGGCCATCAAGTTCCAT
TGGCTCTGGTGCTTCCTTTGGCCTGGAGTAATACTTTCCAAAGGCATGGTCTTTGTCAATATTTGGATAC
AGATACTTCAGGGGATTCTCAGGAATATTCTCAGCAGCCATGACTTTGTAATTGCGAATGATGTCAGGGA
AAGTAACAGCAGAAAGTTCTTTCTTCGTGTAGGGTTCAACCGCATGGAAGTCAGGTTCGCCTCCGTTCTG
GGACCGCTCCACCCATGTGAATGTGATGGCCCCTTCCCGGGAGCTCTCACTGAACCGCAGCAGGAAGGTC
CCCGGCTGCTGGTCCTTCAACAGGGCACGCTCTCGCTCCTTGCTGATGAAGCCCATGATGCACCCATCAT
TCCAGAGAGGGAGCAGGTGTTTTTTAATGAGTTCTAGGATGCTTTCAATCCAAAGCCAGAAGGGAAAATT
TTTATCATTTATATTTTCCTTACAAAACCTCGTCCACGGAATGAGACCATCGGGGCTGGCGTTAGGACCA
AGAAGCTTCTCTCCCCACATGTTCAGCTGGTCCACATTG
