[The description below was written by a language model from this plasmid's Addgene catalogue record.]
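Description:
pIND-STAT1-V5 is a mammalian expression plasmid built on the commercial pIND backbone (about 5 kb without insert), the response vector of an ecdysone-inducible expression system. It is maintained in E. coli as a high-copy plasmid under ampicillin selection, and it carries a neomycin resistance marker so that transfected mammalian cells can be selected with G418, for example to derive stable lines.

The insert is the human STAT1 (signal transducer and activator of transcription 1) coding sequence, roughly 2.1 kb, recorded as carrying no mutations and fused at its C terminus to a V5 epitope tag for detection or immunoprecipitation with anti-V5 antibodies. It was introduced by restriction cloning, with the 5′ KpnI site retained and the 3′ SalI site destroyed in the process. The record does not list the promoter or other individual elements, and no feature table is provided. In general, pIND-type vectors place the insert behind a minimal promoter linked to ecdysone/glucocorticoid-type response elements. This promoter is largely silent until a modified ecdysone receptor and its RXR partner, supplied from a separate receptor plasmid or a receptor-expressing cell line, are activated by an ecdysone analogue such as ponasterone A or muristerone A.

The construct is therefore suited to ligand-controlled, dose- and time-adjustable expression of tagged STAT1 in mammalian cells. Such control is useful for studying the effects of this interferon-pathway transcription factor where constitutive overexpression might be undesirable. The record itself does not state a specific experimental purpose.
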