Addgene plasmid #11618: pIND-STAT1-V5
Depositing lab: Steven Johnson. Depositing organization: University of Pennsylvania.
Backbone
  Vector backbone: pIND
  Backbone manufacturer: invitrogen
  Backbone size w/o insert (bp): 5000
  Vector type: Mammalian Expression ; Ecdysone Inducible
  Selectable markers: Neomycin (select with G418)
Growth in bacteria
  Bacterial resistance: Ampicillin, 100 μg/mL
  Growth temperature: 37°C
  Growth strain: DH5alpha
  Copy number: High Copy
Gene/Insert
  Gene/Insert name: Signal transducer and activator of transcription 1 (alt name: STAT1)
  Species: H. sapiens (human)
  Insert size (bp): 2138
  Mutation: no mutations
  GenBank ID: BC002704
  Entrez Gene: STAT1 (a.k.a. CANDF7, IMD31A, IMD31B, IMD31C, ISGF-3, STAT91)
  Tag / fusion protein: V5 (C terminal on insert)
  Cloning method: Restriction Enzyme; 5′ cloning site Kpn I (not destroyed); 3′ cloning site Sal I (destroyed during cloning)
  Sequencing primers: 5′ see pIND; 3′ see pIND
Terms and licenses: Academic/Nonprofit Terms; Industry Terms: Not Available to Industry
How to cite: pIND-STAT1-V5 was a gift from Steven Johnson (Addgene plasmid # 11618 ; http://n2t.net/addgene:11618 ; RRID:Addgene_11618)
